Addgene plasmid #19376: pEGFP-Scribble
Depositing lab: Ian Macara. Depositing organization: University of Virginia. Publication: The mammalian Scribble polarity protein regulates epithelial cell adhesion and migration through E-cadherin. Qin Y, Capaldo C, Gumbiner BM, Macara IG. J Cell Biol. 2005 Dec 19. 171(6):1061-71. 10.1083/jcb.200506094 PubMed 16344308.
Backbone
  Vector backbone: pEGFP-C1
  Backbone manufacturer: CLONTECH Laboratories, Inc.
  Backbone size w/o insert (bp): 4700
  Vector type: Mammalian Expression
  Selectable markers: Neomycin (select with G418) ; G418
Growth in bacteria
  Bacterial resistance: Kanamycin, 50 μg/mL
  Growth temperature: 37°C
  Growth strain: DH5alpha
  Growth instructions: DH5α, HB101, and other general purpose strains. Single-stranded DNA production requires an F plasmid host such as JM109 or XL1-Blue.
  Copy number: High Copy
Gene/Insert
  Gene/Insert name: Scribble (alt names: hScrib; Scrib)
  Species: H. sapiens (human)
  Insert size (bp): 4907
  Mutation: Full length.
  GenBank ID: NM_182706
  Entrez Gene: SCRIB (a.k.a. CRIB1, SCRB1, SCRIB1, Vartul, oSCRIB)
  Tag / fusion protein: EGFP (N terminal on backbone)
  Cloning method: Restriction Enzyme; 5′ cloning site HindIII (not destroyed); 3′ cloning site EcoRI (not destroyed)
  Sequencing primers: 5′ EGFP-N Sequencing Primer (#6479-1): 679–658
Resource information
  A portion of this plasmid was derived from a plasmid made by: Partial cDNA to human Scrib was provided by J. Huibregtse (University of Texas, Austin, TX).
Terms and licenses: Academic/Nonprofit Terms; Industry Terms: Not Available to Industry
How to cite: pEGFP-Scribble was a gift from Ian Macara (Addgene plasmid # 19376)
