[The description below was written by a language model from this plasmid's Addgene catalogue record.]
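Description:
pEGFP-Scribble is a mammalian expression plasmid built on the commercial pEGFP-C1 backbone (about 4.7 kb without insert) that carries the full-length human Scribble (SCRIB, also known as hScrib or Vartul) coding sequence, an insert of roughly 4.9 kb. The cDNA was placed between the HindIII and EcoRI sites of the multiple cloning site, both of which remain intact. This puts it downstream of the backbone-encoded EGFP, so the protein is produced with EGFP fused to its N terminus. The record notes that part of the insert derives from a partial human Scrib cDNA obtained from another laboratory. It does not list the promoter explicitly, but pEGFP-C1 vectors normally drive the fusion from the CMV immediate-early promoter with an SV40 polyadenylation signal.

The plasmid is maintained at high copy number in general-purpose E. coli strains under kanamycin selection. The same resistance cassette confers neomycin/G418 resistance in mammalian cells, which allows stable transfectants to be selected. The record's mention of single-stranded DNA production in F-plasmid hosts is consistent with the f1 origin typical of this backbone family.

Scribble is a polarity protein, and the associated publication examines its role in regulating epithelial cell adhesion and migration through E-cadherin. The construct is therefore suited to transient or stable expression of fluorescently tagged Scribble, for example to visualise its subcellular localisation in live or fixed epithelial cells or to test how its expression affects adhesion and migration.
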