>Addgene plasmid #19376 | pEGFP-Scribble | addgene partial sequence | sequence record 25220 | 19376 with EGFP-C
CTCGGNNTGGACGAGCTGTACAAGTCCGGACTCAGATCTCGAGCTCAAGCTTCGGGATCCATGCTCAAGT
GCATCCCGCTGTGGCGCTGCAACCGGCACGTGGAGTCGGTGGACAAGCGGCACTGTTCGCTGCAGGCCGT
GCCGGAGGAGATCTACCGCTACAGCCGCAGCCTGGAGGAGCTGCTGCTCGACGCCAACCAGCTGCGCGAG
CTGCCCAAGCCTTTTTTCCGGCTGCTGAACTTGCGCAAGCTGGGCCTGAGCGACAACGAGATCCAGCGGT
TGCCTCCCGAGGTGGCCAACTTCATGCAGCTGGTGGAGCTGGACGTGTCCCGGAACGATATCCCTGAGAT
CCCGGAGAGCATCAAGTTCTGCAAGGCTCTGGAGATCGCGGACTTCAGCGGGAACCCCCTCTCCAGGCTC
CCTGATGGCTTCACTCAGCTGCGCAGCCTGGCTCACCTGGCCCTGAATGATGTGTCTCTGCAGGCACTGC
CCGGGGACGTGGGCAACCTCGCCAACCTGGTGACCCTGGAGCTCCGGGAGAACCTGCTCAAGTCCCTGCC
AGCGTCCCTGTCATTTCTGGTCAAGCTGGAACAGCTGGATCTGGGAGGCAACGATCTGGAAGTGCTGCCA
GACACTCTGGGGACTCTGCCCAATCTTCGGGAGCTGTGGCTTGACCGGAACCAGCTGTCAGCACTGCCCC
CGGAGCTCGGGAACCTGCGGCGCCTGGTGTGCTG
